Addgene plasmid #156852: pD649-HAsp-LILRA6-Fc(DAPA)-AviTag-6xHis
Purpose: Mammalian expression of cell-surface protein extracellular domain fused to Fc(DAPA)-Avi-6xHis. Protein is secreted from cells.
Depositing lab: Chris Garcia. Depositing organization: Stanford University. Publication: A Human IgSF Cell-Surface Interactome Reveals a Complex Network of Protein-Protein Interactions. Wojtowicz WM, Vielmetter J, Fernandes RA, Siepe DH, Eastman CL, Chisholm GB, Cox S, Klock H, Anderson PW, Rue SM, Miller JJ, Glaser SM, Bragstad ML, Vance J, Lam AW, Lesley SA, Zinn K, Garcia KC. Cell. 2020 Aug 20;182(4):1027-1043.e17. doi: 10.1016/j.cell.2020.07.025. PubMed 32822567.
Backbone
  Vector backbone: pD649
  Backbone size w/o insert (bp): 6106
  Vector type: Mammalian Expression
Growth in bacteria
  Bacterial resistance: Ampicillin, 100 μg/mL
  Growth temperature: 37°C
  Growth strain: DH5alpha
  Copy number: High Copy
Gene/Insert
  Gene/Insert name: LILRA6 (alt name: LIRA6)
  Species: H. sapiens (human)
  Insert size (bp): 1272
  Mutation: Fc region of human IgG contains D265A and P329A mutations (DAPA)
  Entrez Gene: LILRA6 (a.k.a. CD85b, ILT-8, ILT5, ILT8, LILRB3, LILRB6)
  Promoter: CMV/SP6
  Tag / fusion protein: Fc(DAPA)-AviTag-6xHis (C terminal on backbone)
  Cloning method: Restriction Enzyme; 5′ cloning site GCGGCCGC (not destroyed); 3′ cloning site GGCGCGCC (not destroyed)
  Sequencing primers: 5′ ATTTAGGTGACACTATAG; 3′ CACGTACCAGTTGAACTTCACC
Resource information
  A portion of this plasmid was derived from a plasmid made by: synthesis by ThermoFisher
Terms and licenses: Academic/Nonprofit Terms; Industry Terms: Not Available to Industry
Depositor comments: Some plasmids in this collection may have an IS4-like element ISVsa5 family transposase upstream of the CMV promoter.
How to cite: pD649-HAsp-LILRA6-Fc(DAPA)-AviTag-6xHis was a gift from Chris Garcia (Addgene plasmid # 156852 ; http://n2t.net/addgene:156852 ; RRID:Addgene_156852)
