[The description below was written by a language model from this plasmid's Addgene catalogue record and pLannotate feature annotations shown in this document.]
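Description:
pD649-HAsp-LILRA6-Fc(DAPA)-AviTag-6xHis is a mammalian expression plasmid of about 7.4 kb, built on the pD649 backbone, for producing the extracellular domain of human LILRA6 (also called ILT8/CD85b) as a secreted Fc fusion protein. It is propagated in E. coli as a high-copy plasmid through a ColE1/pUC-type origin and selected with ampicillin via a full-length β-lactamase gene. Short kanamycin-resistance, lacZα and f1 ori fragments in the annotation appear to be non-functional backbone remnants.

Expression is driven by the CMV immediate-early enhancer and promoter, followed by a fragment of CMV intron A. An SP6 promoter just upstream of the coding region could support in vitro transcription and also serves as a sequencing primer site. The open reading frame begins with a signal peptide: the name indicates an HA signal peptide, while the automated annotation matched this region partially to a mouse IgH signal sequence. The roughly 1.3 kb LILRA6 ectodomain follows, cloned between preserved NotI and AscI sites. The annotation tool labels this segment LILRB3, a closely related family member whose aliases overlap with those of LILRA6. Downstream is a human IgG1 Fc carrying the D265A and P329A (DAPA) substitutions, which are generally used to reduce Fc effector binding. After it come an AviTag for site-specific biotinylation and a 6xHis tag for affinity purification; these two tags are listed in the catalogue but not annotated in the feature table. A bGH polyadenylation signal ends the transcript.

A separate SV40/EM7-driven puromycin resistance cassette with an SV40 poly(A) signal could allow selection of stable mammalian lines. The plasmid belongs to a collection built to map human IgSF cell-surface protein interactions. The depositor notes that some members may carry an IS4-like transposase insertion upstream of the CMV promoter.
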