Features (pLannotate 1.2.2; 21 found; start..end, strand, type, name):
    119..143     -  CDS            KanR (fragment): aminoglycoside phosphotransferase; aph(3')-Ia; confers resistance to kanamycin
    254..842     +  rep_origin     ori: high-copy-number ColE1/pMB1/pBR322/pUC origin of replication
   1067..1084    +  terminator     rrnB T2 terminator (fragment): transcription terminator T2 from the E. coli rrnB gene
   1109..1128    -  CDS            lacZα (fragment): LacZα fragment of β-galactosidase; lacZ fragment
   1584..1600    +  protein_bind   lac operator: The lac repressor binds to the lac operator to inhibit transcription in E. coli. This inhibition can be relieved by adding lactose or isopropyl-β-D-thiogalactopyranoside (IPTG). lac repressor encoded by lacI
   1843..2146    +  enhancer       CMV enhancer: human cytomegalovirus immediate early enhancer
   2147..2350    +  promoter       CMV promoter: human cytomegalovirus (CMV) immediate early promoter
   2486..2529    +  intron         CMV intron (fragment): modified intron A from human cytomegalovirus
   2581..2599    +  promoter       SP6 promoter: promoter for bacteriophage SP6 RNA polymerase
   2603..2640    +  CDS            IgH signal sequence (fragment): signal sequence from the mouse immunoglobulin heavy chain variable region
   2707..3987    +  CDS            LILRB3 (fragment): LIRB3_HUMAN - Also known as ILT5, LIR3. Experimental evidence at protein level: Swiss-Prot protein existence level 1. May act as receptor for class I MHC antigens. Becomes activated upon coligation of LILRB3 and immune receptors, such as FCGR2B and the B-cell receptor. Down-regulates antigen-induced B-cell activation by recruiting phosphatases to its immunoreceptor tyrosine- based inhibitor motifs (ITIM). From Homo sapiens (Human).
   4036..4713    +  CDS            IGHG1 (fragment): IGHG1_HUMAN - Experimental evidence at protein level: Swiss-Prot protein existence level 1. Constant region of immunoglobulin heavy chains. Immunoglobulins, also known as antibodies, are membrane-bound or secreted glycoproteins produced by B lymphocytes. In the recognition phase of humoral immunity, the membrane-bound immunoglobulins serve as receptors which, upon binding of a specific antigen, trigger the clonal expansion and differentiation of B lymphocytes into immunoglobulins- secreting plasma cells. Secreted immunoglobulins mediate the effector phase of humoral immunity, which results in
   4928..5039    +  polyA_signal   bGH poly(A) signal: bovine growth hormone polyadenylation signal
   5040..5148    +  rep_origin     f1 ori (fragment): f1 bacteriophage origin of replication; arrow indicates direction of (+) strand synthesis
   5162..5491    +  promoter       SV40 promoter: SV40 enhancer and early promoter
   5539..5586    +  promoter       EM7 promoter: synthetic bacterial promoter&nbsp
   5605..6204    +  CDS            PuroR (fragment): puromycin N-acetyltransferase; pac from Streptomyces; confers resistance to puromycin
   6214..6339    +  CDS            ble (fragment): BLE_KLEPN - Experimental evidence at protein level: Swiss-Prot protein existence level 1. Binding protein with a strong affinity to the bleomycin family of antibiotics. Binds to CL990; an antimitotic-antibiotic compound. From Klebsiella pneumoniae.
   6334..6455    +  polyA_signal   SV40 poly(A) signal: SV40 polyadenylation signal
   6508..7368    -  CDS            AmpR: β-lactamase; bla; confers resistance to ampicillin, carbenicillin, and related antibiotics
   7371..89      -  promoter       AmpR promoter (fragment) (across the origin): bla
>Addgene plasmid #156852 | pD649-HAsp-LILRA6-Fc(DAPA)-AviTag-6xHis | depositor full sequence | sequence record 302813 | Full Sequence
TTTCAATATTATTGAAGCATTTATCAGGGTTATTGTCTCATGAGCGGATACATATTTGAATGTATTTAGA
AAAATAAACAAATAGGGGTCAGTGTTACAACCAATTAACCAATTCTGAACATTATCGCGAGCCCATTTAT
ACCTGAATATGGCTCATAACACCCCTTGCTCATGACCAAAATCCCTTAACGTGAGTTACGCGCGCGTCGT
TCCACTGAGCGTCAGACCCCGTAGAAAAGATCAAAGGATCTTCTTGAGATCCTTTTTTTCTGCGCGTAAT
CTGCTGCTTGCAAACAAAAAAACCACCGCTACCAGCGGTGGTTTGTTTGCCGGATCAAGAGCTACCAACT
CTTTTTCCGAAGGTAACTGGCTTCAGCAGAGCGCAGATACCAAATACTGTTCTTCTAGTGTAGCCGTAGT
TAGCCCACCACTTCAAGAACTCTGTAGCACCGCCTACATACCTCGCTCTGCTAATCCTGTTACCAGTGGC
TGCTGCCAGTGGCGATAAGTCGTGTCTTACCGGGTTGGACTCAAGACGATAGTTACCGGATAAGGCGCAG
CGGTCGGGCTGAACGGGGGGTTCGTGCACACAGCCCAGCTTGGAGCGAACGACCTACACCGAACTGAGAT
ACCTACAGCGTGAGCTATGAGAAAGCGCCACGCTTCCCGAAGGGAGAAAGGCGGACAGGTATCCGGTAAG
CGGCAGGGTCGGAACAGGAGAGCGCACGAGGGAGCTTCCAGGGGGAAACGCCTGGTATCTTTATAGTCCT
GTCGGGTTTCGCCACCTCTGACTTGAGCGTCGATTTTTGTGATGCTCGTCAGGGGGGCGGAGCCTATGGA
AAAACGCCAGCAACGCGGCCTTTTTACGGTTCCTGGCCTTTTGCTGGCCTTTTGCTCACATGTTCTTTCC
TGCGTTATCCCCTGATTCTGTGGATAACCGTATTACCGCCTTTGAGTGAGCTGATACCGCTCGCCGCAGC
CGAACGACCGAGCGCAGCGAGTCAGTGAGCGAGGAAGCGGAAGGCGAGAGTAGGGAACTGCCAGGCATCA
AACTAAGCAGAAGGCCCCTGACGGATGGCCTTTTTGCGTTTCTACAAACTCTTTCTGTGTTGTAAAACGA
CGGCCAGTCTTAAGCTCGGGCCCCCTGGGCGGTTCTGATAACGAGTAATCGTTAATCCGCAAATAACGTA
AAAACCCGCTTCGGCGGGTTTTTTTATGGGGGGAGTTTAGGGAAAGAGCATTTGTCAGAATATTTAAGGG
CGCCTGTCACTTTGCTTGATATATGAGAATTATTTAACCTTATAAATGAGAAAAAAGCAACGCACTTTAA
ATAAGATACGTTGCTTTTTCGATTGATGAACACCTATAATTAAACTATTCATCTATTATTTATGATTTTT
TGTATATACAATATTTCTAGTTTGTTAAAGAGAATTAAGAAAATAAATCTCGAAAATAATAAAGGGAAAA
TCAGTTTTTGATATCAAAATTATACATGTCAACGATAATACAAAATATAATACAAACTATAAGATGTTAT
CAGTATTTATTATCATTTAGAATAAATTTTGTGTCGCCCTTAATTGTGAGCGGATAACAATTACGAGCTT
CATGCACAGTGGCGTTGACTCAATATTGGCCATTAGCCATATTATTCATTGGTTATATAGCATAAATCAA
TATTGGCTATTGGCCATTGCATACGTTGTATCTATATCATAATATGTACATTTATATTGGCTCATGTCCA
ATATGACCGCCATGTTGGCATTGATTATTGACTAGTTATTAATAGTAATCAATTACGGGGTCATTAGTTC
ATAGCCCATATATGGAGTTCCGCGTTACATAACTTACGGTAAATGGCCCGCCTGGCTGACCGCCCAACGA
CCCCCGCCCATTGACGTCAATAATGACGTATGTTCCCATAGTAACGCCAATAGGGACTTTCCATTGACGT
CAATGGGTGGAGTATTTACGGTAAACTGCCCACTTGGCAGTACATCAAGTGTATCATATGCCAAGTACGC
CCCCTATTGACGTCAATGACGGTAAATGGCCCGCCTGGCATTATGCCCAGTACATGACCTTATGGGACTT
TCCTACTTGGCAGTACATCTACGTATTAGTCATCGCTATTACCATGGTGATGCGGTTTTGGCAGTACATC
AATGGGCGTGGATAGCGGTTTGACTCACGGGGATTTCCAAGTCTCCACCCCATTGACGTCAATGGGAGTT
TGTTTTGGCACCAAAATCAACGGGACTTTCCAAAATGTCGTAACAACTCCGCCCCATTGACGCAAATGGG
CGGTAGGCGTGTACGGTGGGAGGTCTATATAAGCAGAGCTCGTTTAGTGAACCGTCAGATCGCCTGGAGA
CGCCATCCACGCTGTTTTGACCTCCATAGAAGACACCGGGACCGATCCAGCCTCCGCGGCCGGGAACGGT
GCATTGGAACGCGGATTCCCCGTGCCAAGAGTGACGTAAGTACCGCCTATAGAGTCTATAGGCCCACCCC
CTTGGCTTCGTTAGAACGCGGCTACAATTAATACATAACCTTATGTATCATACACATACGATTTAGGTGA
CACTATAGAATAACATCCACTTTGCCTTTCTCTCCACAGGTGTCCACTCCCAGGTCCAACTGCACCTCGG
TTCTATCGAAAACGCGCCTGCTAGCGCCACCATGAAGACCATCATTGCCCTGAGCTACATCTTCTGCCTG
GTGTTCGCTGCGGCCGCCGGACCTTTTCCTAAACCTACACTGTGGGCCGAGCCTGGCAGCGTGATATCTT
GGGGAAGCCCTGTGACCATCTGGTGCCAGGGATCTCTGGAAGCCCAAGAGTACCAGCTGGACAAAGAGGG
CTCTCCCGAGCCTCTGGACAGAAACAACCCACTGGAACCTAAGAACAAGGCCCGGTTCAGCATCCCCAGC
ATGACACAGCATCACGCCGGCAGATACCGGTGCCACTACTATAGTTCCGCCGGATGGTCCGAGCCTAGCG
ACCCTCTGGAACTGGTCATGACAGGCTTCTACAACAAGCCCACACTGAGCGCCCTGCCTTCTCCTGTTGT
TGCCTCTGGCGGCAACATGACCCTGAGATGTGGCAGCCAGAAGGGCTACCACCACTTCGTGCTGATGAAG
GAAGGCGAGCACCAGCTGCCTAGAACACTGGATTCTCAGCAGCTGCACAGCGGCGGCTTCCAGGCTCTTT
TTCCTGTGGGACCTGTGACACCCAGCCACAGATGGCGGTTCACCTGTTACTACTACTACACCAACACACC
CCGCGTGTGGTCACACCCTTCCGATCCTCTGGAAATCCTGCCTTCCGGCGTGTCCAGAAAGCCTAGCCTG
CTGACACTGCAGGGACCAGTTCTGGCTCCTGGCCAGTCTCTGACTCTGCAGTGTGGCTCTGACGTGGGCT
ACGACAGATTCGTGCTGTACAAAGAAGGCGAGAGAGACTTCCTGCAGAGGCCTGGACAGCAGCCTCAAGC
TGGACTGAGCCAGGCCAATTTCACACTGGGCCCTGTGTCTCCATCTCACGGCGGCCAGTACAGATGTTAC
GGCGCCCACAATCTGAGCAGCGAGTGGTCCGCTCCTAGCGATCCCCTGAACATTCTGATGGCCGGACAGA
TCTACGACACCGTGTCTCTGTCTGCCCAGCCTGGACCTACAGTGGCCAGCGGAGAAAATGTGACCCTGCT
GTGCCAGAGCCGGGGCTACTTCGATACCTTCCTGCTGACCAAAGAAGGGGCCGCTCATCCTCCACTGCGG
CTGAGATCTATGTATGGGGCCCACAAGTACCAGGCCGAGTTTCCTATGAGCCCCGTGACATCTGCCCACG
CAGGCACCTATAGATGCTACGGCAGCTACAGCAGCAACCCTCATCTGCTGAGCTTCCCCAGCGAACCCCT
CGAGCTGATGGTGTCTGGACACTCTGGCGGATCTAGCCTGCCTCCTACTGGACCTCCAAGCACACCAGCC
TCTCACGCCAAGGACTACACCGTGGAAAATGGCGCGCCGGGCGGCGACAAGACCCACACCTGCCCCCCCT
GCCCAGCTCCAGAACTGCTGGGAGGGCCTTCCGTGTTCCTGTTCCCCCCCAAGCCCAAGGACACCCTGAT
GATCAGCAGGACCCCCGAGGTGACCTGCGTGGTGGTGGCCGTGTCCCACGAGGACCCAGAGGTGAAGTTC
AACTGGTACGTGGACGGCGTGGAGGTGCACAACGCCAAGACCAAGCCCAGAGAGGAGCAGTACAACAGCA
CCTACAGGGTGGTGTCCGTGCTGACCGTGCTGCACCAGGACTGGCTGAACGGCAAAGAATACAAGTGCAA
AGTCTCCAACAAGGCCCTGGCTGCCCCAATCGAAAAGACAATCAGCAAGGCCAAGGGCCAGCCACGGGAG
CCCCAGGTGTACACCCTGCCCCCCAGCCGGGAGGAGATGACCAAGAACCAGGTGTCCCTGACCTGTCTGG
TGAAGGGCTTCTACCCCAGCGATATCGCCGTGGAGTGGGAGAGCAACGGCCAGCCCGAGAACAACTACAA
GACCACCCCCCCAGTGCTGGACAGCGACGGCAGCTTCTTCCTGTACAGCAAGCTGACCGTGGACAAGTCC
AGGTGGCAGCAGGGCAACGTGTTCAGCTGCAGCGTGATGCACGAGGCCCTGCACAACCACTACACCCAGA
AGTCCCTGAGCCTGAGCCCCGGCGGCAGCGGTCTTAATGATATTTTCGAGGCTCAGAAGATTGAGTGGCA
TGAACACCACCACCATCACCACTAAGGCCGGCCTGTAGTCACTGGCACAACGCGTTACCCGGTAAGCCAA
TCGGGTATACACGGTCGTCATACTGCAGACAGGGTTCTTCTACTTTGCAAGATAGTCTTGAGTAGTAAAA
TAAATAGATAGAGAAAATCAGCCTCGACTGTGCCTTCTAGTTGCCAGCCATCTGTTGTTTGCCCCTCCCC
CGTGCCTTCCTTGACCCTGGAAGGTGCCACTCCCACTGTCCTTTCCTAATAAAATGAGGAAATTGCATCA
CAACACTCAACCCTATCTCGGTCTATTCTTTTGATTTATAAGGGATTTTGCCGATTTCGGCCTATTGGTT
AAAAAATGAGCTGATTTAACAAAAATTTAACGCGAATTAATTCTGTGGAATGTGTGTCAGTTAGGGTGTG
GAAAGTCCCCAGGCTCCCCAGCAGGCAGAAGTATGCAAAGCATGCATCTCAATTAGTCAGCAACCAGGTG
TGGAAAGTCCCCAGGCTCCCCAGCAGGCAGAAGTATGCAAAGCATGCATCTCAATTAGTCAGCAACCATA
GTCCCGCCCCTAACTCCGCCCATCCCGCCCCTAACTCCGCCCAGTTCCGCCCATTCTCCGCCCCATGGCT
GACTAATTTTTTTTATTTATGCAGAGGCCGAGGCCGCCTCTGCCTCTGAGCTATTCCAGAAGTAGTGAGG
AGGCTTTTTTGGAGGCCTAGGCTTTTGCAAAAAGCTCCCGGGAGCTTGTATATCCATTTTCGGATCTGAT
CAGCACGTGTTGACAATTAATCATCGGCATAGTATATCGGCATAGTATAATACGACAAGGTGAGGAACTA
AACCATGACCGAGTACAAGCCCACGGTGCGCCTCGCCACCCGCGACGACGTCCCCAGGGCCGTACGCACC
CTCGCCGCCGCGTTCGCCGACTACCCCGCCACGCGCCACACCGTCGATCCGGACCGCCACATCGAGCGGG
TCACCGAGCTGCAAGAACTCTTCCTCACGCGCGTCGGGCTCGACATCGGCAAGGTGTGGGTCGCGGACGA
CGGCGCCGCGGTGGCGGTCTGGACCACGCCGGAGAGCGTCGAAGCGGGGGCGGTGTTCGCCGAGATCGGC
CCGCGCATGGCCGAGTTGAGCGGTTCCCGGCTGGCCGCGCAGCAACAGATGGAAGGCCTCCTGGCGCCGC
ACCGGCCCAAGGAGCCCGCGTGGTTCCTGGCCACCGTCGGCGTCTCGCCCGACCACCAGGGCAAGGGTCT
GGGCAGCGCCGTCGTGCTCCCCGGAGTGGAGGCGGCCGAGCGCGCCGGGGTGCCCGCCTTCCTGGAGACA
TCCGCGCCCCGCAACCTCCCCTTCTACGAGCGGCTCGGCTTCACCGTCACCGCCGACGTCGAGGTGCCCG
AAGGACCGCGCACCTGGTGCATGACCCGCAAGCCCGGTGCCTGACACGTGCTACGAGATTTCGATTCCAC
CGCCGCCTTCTATGAAAGGTTGGGCTTCGGAATCGTTTTCCGGGACGCCGGCTGGATGATCCTCCAGCGC
GGGGATCTCATGCTGGAGTTCTTCGCCCACCCCAACTTGTTTATTGCAGCTTATAATGGTTACAAATAAA
GCAATAGCATCACAAATTTCACAAATAAAGCATTTTTTTCACTGCATTCTAGTTGTGGTTTGTCCAAACT
CATCAATGTATCTTATCATGTCTGTATACCGTCGACCTCTAGCTAGAGCTTGGCGTAATCATGGTCATTA
CCAATGCTTAATCAGTGAGGCACCTATCTCAGCGATCTGTCTATTTCGTTCATCCATAGTTGCCTGACTC
CCCGTCGTGTAGATAACTACGATACGGGAGGGCTTACCATCTGGCCCCAGCGCTGCGATGATACCGCGAG
AACCACGCTCACCGGCTCCGGATTTATCAGCAATAAACCAGCCAGCCGGAAGGGCCGAGCGCAGAAGTGG
TCCTGCAACTTTATCCGCCTCCATCCAGTCTATTAATTGTTGCCGGGAAGCTAGAGTAAGTAGTTCGCCA
GTTAATAGTTTGCGCAACGTTGTTGCCATCGCTACAGGCATCGTGGTGTCACGCTCGTCGTTTGGTATGG
CTTCATTCAGCTCCGGTTCCCAACGATCAAGGCGAGTTACATGATCCCCCATGTTGTGCAAAAAAGCGGT
TAGCTCCTTCGGTCCTCCGATCGTTGTCAGAAGTAAGTTGGCCGCAGTGTTATCACTCATGGTTATGGCA
GCACTGCATAATTCTCTTACTGTCATGCCATCCGTAAGATGCTTTTCTGTGACTGGTGAGTACTCAACCA
AGTCATTCTGAGAATAGTGTATGCGGCGACCGAGTTGCTCTTGCCCGGCGTCAATACGGGATAATACCGC
GCCACATAGCAGAACTTTAAAAGTGCTCATCATTGGAAAACGTTCTTCGGGGCGAAAACTCTCAAGGATC
TTACCGCTGTTGAGATCCAGTTCGATGTAACCCACTCGTGCACCCAACTGATCTTCAGCATCTTTTACTT
TCACCAGCGTTTCTGGGTGAGCAAAAACAGGAAGGCAAAATGCCGCAAAAAAGGGAATAAGGGCGACACG
GAAATGTTGAATACTCATATTCTTCCTT
