>Addgene plasmid #156852 | pD649-HAsp-LILRA6-Fc(DAPA)-AviTag-6xHis | depositor partial sequence | sequence record 302814 | insert (extracellular domain)
GGACCTTTTCCTAAACCTACACTGTGGGCCGAGCCTGGCAGCGTGATATCTTGGGGAAGCCCTGTGACCA
TCTGGTGCCAGGGATCTCTGGAAGCCCAAGAGTACCAGCTGGACAAAGAGGGCTCTCCCGAGCCTCTGGA
CAGAAACAACCCACTGGAACCTAAGAACAAGGCCCGGTTCAGCATCCCCAGCATGACACAGCATCACGCC
GGCAGATACCGGTGCCACTACTATAGTTCCGCCGGATGGTCCGAGCCTAGCGACCCTCTGGAACTGGTCA
TGACAGGCTTCTACAACAAGCCCACACTGAGCGCCCTGCCTTCTCCTGTTGTTGCCTCTGGCGGCAACAT
GACCCTGAGATGTGGCAGCCAGAAGGGCTACCACCACTTCGTGCTGATGAAGGAAGGCGAGCACCAGCTG
CCTAGAACACTGGATTCTCAGCAGCTGCACAGCGGCGGCTTCCAGGCTCTTTTTCCTGTGGGACCTGTGA
CACCCAGCCACAGATGGCGGTTCACCTGTTACTACTACTACACCAACACACCCCGCGTGTGGTCACACCC
TTCCGATCCTCTGGAAATCCTGCCTTCCGGCGTGTCCAGAAAGCCTAGCCTGCTGACACTGCAGGGACCA
GTTCTGGCTCCTGGCCAGTCTCTGACTCTGCAGTGTGGCTCTGACGTGGGCTACGACAGATTCGTGCTGT
ACAAAGAAGGCGAGAGAGACTTCCTGCAGAGGCCTGGACAGCAGCCTCAAGCTGGACTGAGCCAGGCCAA
TTTCACACTGGGCCCTGTGTCTCCATCTCACGGCGGCCAGTACAGATGTTACGGCGCCCACAATCTGAGC
AGCGAGTGGTCCGCTCCTAGCGATCCCCTGAACATTCTGATGGCCGGACAGATCTACGACACCGTGTCTC
TGTCTGCCCAGCCTGGACCTACAGTGGCCAGCGGAGAAAATGTGACCCTGCTGTGCCAGAGCCGGGGCTA
CTTCGATACCTTCCTGCTGACCAAAGAAGGGGCCGCTCATCCTCCACTGCGGCTGAGATCTATGTATGGG
GCCCACAAGTACCAGGCCGAGTTTCCTATGAGCCCCGTGACATCTGCCCACGCAGGCACCTATAGATGCT
ACGGCAGCTACAGCAGCAACCCTCATCTGCTGAGCTTCCCCAGCGAACCCCTCGAGCTGATGGTGTCTGG
ACACTCTGGCGGATCTAGCCTGCCTCCTACTGGACCTCCAAGCACACCAGCCTCTCACGCCAAGGACTAC
ACCGTGGAAAAT
